>Addgene plasmid #195316 | pGMC00025 (aka pCW-dCas9-Blast) | addgene full sequence | sequence record 385750 | Addgene NGS Result
AATTCTCGACCTCGAGACAAATGGCAGTATTCATCCACAATTTTAAAAGAAAAGGGGGGATTGGGGGGTA
CAGTGCAGGGGAAAGAATAGTAGACATAATAGCAACAGACATACAAACTAAAGAATTACAAAAACAAATT
ACAAAAATTCAAAATTTTCGGGTTTATTACAGGGACAGCAGAGATCCACTTTGGCCGCGAATCGATATGT
CGAGTTTACTCCCTATCAGTGATAGAGAACGTATGTCGAGTTTACTCCCTATCAGTGATAGAGAACGATG
TCGAGTTTACTCCCTATCAGTGATAGAGAACGTATGTCGAGTTTACTCCCTATCAGTGATAGAGAACGTA
TGTCGAGTTTACTCCCTATCAGTGATAGAGAACGTATGTCGAGTTTATCCCTATCAGTGATAGAGAACGT
ATGTCGAGTTTACTCCCTATCAGTGATAGAGAACGTATGTCGAGGTAGGCGTGTACGGTGGGAGGCCTAT
ATAAGCAGAGCTCGTTTAGTGAACCGTCAGATCGCCTGGAGAATTGGCTAGCGCCACCATGGACTATAAG
GACCACGACGGAGACTACAAGGATCATGATATTGATTACAAAGACGATGACGATAAGATGGCCCCAAAGA
AGAAGCGGAAGGTCGGTATCCACGGAGTCCCAGCAGCCGACAAGAAGTACAGCATCGGCCTGGCAATCGG
CACCAACTCTGTGGGCTGGGCCGTGATCACCGACGAGTACAAGGTGCCCAGCAAGAAATTCAAGGTGCTG
GGCAACACCGACCGGCACAGCATCAAGAAGAACCTGATCGGAGCCCTGCTGTTCGACAGCGGCGAAACAG
CCGAGGCCACCCGGCTGAAGAGAACCGCCAGAAGAAGATACACCAGACGGAAGAACCGGATCTGCTATCT
GCAAGAGATCTTCAGCAACGAGATGGCCAAGGTGGACGACAGCTTCTTCCACAGACTGGAAGAGTCCTTC
CTGGTGGAAGAGGATAAGAAGCACGAGCGGCACCCCATCTTCGGCAACATCGTGGACGAGGTGGCCTACC
ACGAGAAGTACCCCACCATCTACCACCTGAGAAAGAAACTGGTGGACAGCACCGACAAGGCCGACCTGCG
GCTGATCTATCTGGCCCTGGCCCACATGATCAAGTTCCGGGGCCACTTCCTGATCGAGGGCGACCTGAAC
CCCGACAACAGCGACGTGGACAAGCTGTTCATCCAGCTGGTGCAGACCTACAACCAGCTGTTCGAGGAAA
ACCCCATCAACGCCAGCGGCGTGGACGCCAAGGCCATCCTGTCTGCCAGACTGAGCAAGAGCAGACGGCT
GGAAAATCTGATCGCCCAGCTGCCCGGCGAGAAGAAGAATGGCCTGTTCGGAAACCTGATTGCCCTGAGC
CTGGGCCTGACCCCCAACTTCAAGAGCAACTTCGACCTGGCCGAGGATGCCAAACTGCAGCTGAGCAAGG
ACACCTACGACGACGACCTGGACAACCTGCTGGCCCAGATCGGCGACCAGTACGCCGACCTGTTTCTGGC
CGCCAAGAACCTGTCCGACGCCATCCTGCTGAGCGACATCCTGAGAGTGAACACCGAGATCACCAAGGCC
CCCCTGAGCGCCTCTATGATCAAGAGATACGACGAGCACCACCAGGACCTGACCCTGCTGAAAGCTCTCG
TGCGGCAGCAGCTGCCTGAGAAGTACAAAGAGATTTTCTTCGACCAGAGCAAGAACGGCTACGCCGGCTA
CATTGACGGCGGAGCCAGCCAGGAAGAGTTCTACAAGTTCATCAAGCCCATCCTGGAAAAGATGGACGGC
ACCGAGGAACTGCTCGTGAAGCTGAACAGAGAGGACCTGCTGCGGAAGCAGCGGACCTTCGACAACGGCA
GCATCCCCCACCAGATCCACCTGGGAGAGCTGCACGCCATTCTGCGGCGGCAGGAAGATTTTTACCCATT
CCTGAAGGACAACCGGGAAAAGATCGAGAAGATCCTGACCTTCCGCATCCCCTACTACGTGGGCCCTCTG
GCCAGGGGAAACAGCAGATTCGCCTGGATGACCAGAAAGAGCGAGGAAACCATCACCCCCTGGAACTTCG
AGGAAGTGGTGGACAAGGGCGCTTCCGCCCAGAGCTTCATCGAGCGGATGACCAACTTCGATAAGAACCT
GCCCAACGAGAAGGTGCTGCCCAAGCACAGCCTGCTGTATGAGTACTTCACCGTGTATAACGAGCTGACC
AAAGTGAAATACGTGACCGAGGGAATGAGAAAGCCCGCCTTCCTGAGCGGCGAGCAGAAAAAGGCCATCG
TGGACCTGCTGTTCAAGACCAACCGGAAAGTGACCGTGAAGCAGCTGAAAGAGGACTACTTCAAGAAAAT
CGAGTGCTTCGACTCCGTGGAAATCTCCGGCGTGGAAGATCGGTTCAACGCCTCCCTGGGCACATACCAC
GATCTGCTGAAAATTATCAAGGACAAGGACTTCCTGGACAATGAGGAAAACGAGGACATTCTGGAAGATA
TCGTGCTGACCCTGACACTGTTTGAGGACAGAGAGATGATCGAGGAACGGCTGAAAACCTATGCCCACCT
GTTCGACGACAAAGTGATGAAGCAGCTGAAGCGGCGGAGATACACCGGCTGGGGCAGGCTGAGCCGGAAG
CTGATCAACGGCATCCGGGACAAGCAGTCCGGCAAGACAATCCTGGATTTCCTGAAGTCCGACGGCTTCG
CCAACAGAAACTTCATGCAGCTGATCCACGACGACAGCCTGACCTTTAAAGAGGACATCCAGAAAGCCCA
GGTGTCCGGCCAGGGCGATAGCCTGCACGAGCACATTGCCAATCTGGCCGGCAGCCCCGCCATTAAGAAG
GGCATCCTGCAGACAGTGAAGGTGGTGGACGAGCTCGTGAAAGTGATGGGCCGGCACAAGCCCGAGAACA
TCGTGATCGAAATGGCCAGAGAGAACCAGACCACCCAGAAGGGACAGAAGAACAGCCGCGAGAGAATGAA
GCGGATCGAAGAGGGCATCAAAGAGCTGGGCAGCCAGATCCTGAAAGAACACCCCGTGGAAAACACCCAG
CTGCAGAACGAGAAGCTGTACCTGTACTACCTGCAGAATGGGCGGGATATGTACGTGGACCAGGAACTGG
ACATCAACCGGCTGTCCGACTACGATGTGGACGCCATCGTGCCTCAGAGCTTTCTGAAGGACGACTCCAT
CGACAACAAGGTGCTGACCAGAAGCGACAAGAACCGGGGCAAGAGCGACAACGTGCCCTCCGAAGAGGTC
GTGAAGAAGATGAAGAACTACTGGCGGCAGCTGCTGAACGCCAAGCTGATTACCCAGAGAAAGTTCGACA
ATCTGACCAAGGCCGAGAGAGGCGGCCTGAGCGAACTGGATAAGGCCGGCTTCATCAAGAGACAGCTGGT
GGAAACCCGGCAGATCACAAAGCACGTGGCACAGATCCTGGACTCCCGGATGAACACTAAGTACGACGAG
AATGACAAGCTGATCCGGGAAGTGAAAGTGATCACCCTGAAGTCCAAGCTGGTGTCCGATTTCCGGAAGG
ATTTCCAGTTTTACAAAGTGCGCGAGATCAACAACTACCACCACGCCCACGACGCCTACCTGAACGCCGT
CGTGGGAACCGCCCTGATCAAAAAGTACCCTAAGCTGGAAAGCGAGTTCGTGTACGGCGACTACAAGGTG
TACGACGTGCGGAAGATGATCGCCAAGAGCGAGCAGGAAATCGGCAAGGCTACCGCCAAGTACTTCTTCT
ACAGCAACATCATGAACTTTTTCAAGACCGAGATTACCCTGGCCAACGGCGAGATCCGGAAGCGGCCTCT
GATCGAGACAAACGGCGAAACCGGGGAGATCGTGTGGGATAAGGGCCGGGATTTTGCCACCGTGCGGAAA
GTGCTGAGCATGCCCCAAGTGAATATCGTGAAAAAGACCGAGGTGCAGACAGGCGGCTTCAGCAAAGAGT
CTATCCTGCCCAAGAGGAACAGCGATAAGCTGATCGCCAGAAAGAAGGACTGGGACCCTAAGAAGTACGG
CGGCTTCGACAGCCCCACCGTGGCCTATTCTGTGCTGGTGGTGGCCAAAGTGGAAAAGGGCAAGTCCAAG
AAACTGAAGAGTGTGAAAGAGCTGCTGGGGATCACCATCATGGAAAGAAGCAGCTTCGAGAAGAATCCCA
TCGACTTTCTGGAAGCCAAGGGCTACAAAGAAGTGAAAAAGGACCTGATCATCAAGCTGCCTAAGTACTC
CCTGTTCGAGCTGGAAAACGGCCGGAAGAGAATGCTGGCCTCTGCCGGCGAACTGCAGAAGGGAAACGAA
CTGGCCCTGCCCTCCAAATATGTGAACTTCCTGTACCTGGCCAGCCACTATGAGAAGCTGAAGGGCTCCC
CCGAGGATAATGAGCAGAAACAGCTGTTTGTGGAACAGCACAAGCACTACCTGGACGAGATCATCGAGCA
GATCAGCGAGTTCTCCAAGAGAGTGATCCTGGCCGACGCTAATCTGGACAAAGTGCTGTCCGCCTACAAC
AAGCACCGGGATAAGCCCATCAGAGAGCAGGCCGAGAATATCATCCACCTGTTTACCCTGACCAATCTGG
GAGCCCCTGCCGCCTTCAAGTACTTTGACACCACCATCGACCGGAAGAGGTACACCAGCACCAAAGAGGT
GCTGGACGCCACCCTGATCCACCAGAGCATCACCGGCCTGTACGAGACACGGATCGACCTGTCTCAGCTG
GGAGGCGACAAAAGGCCGGCGGCCACGAAAAAGGCCGGCCAGGCAAAAAAGAAAAAGTAAGGATCCGGGG
TTGGGGTTGCGCCTTTTCCAAGGCAGCCCTGGGTTTGCGCAGGGACGCGGCTGCTCTGGGCGTGGTTCCG
GGAAACGCAGCGGCGCCGACCCTGGGTCTCGCACATTCTTCACGTCCGTTCGCAGCGTCACCCGGATCTT
CGCCGCTACCCTTGTGGGCCCCCCGGCGACGCTTCCTGCTCCGCCCCTAAGTCGGGAAGGTTCCTTGCGG
TTCGCGGCGTGCCGGACGTGACAAACGGAAGCCGCACGTCTCACTAGTACCCTCGCAGACGGACAGCGCC
AGGGAGCAATGGCAGCGCGCCGACCGCGATGGGCTGTGGCCAATAGCGGCTGCTCAGCAGGGCGCGCCGA
GAGCAGCGGCCGGGAAGGGGCGGTGCGGGAGGCGGGGTGTGGGGCGGTAGTGTGGGCCCTGTTCCTGCCC
GCGCGGTGTTCCGCATTCTGCAAGCCTCCGGAGCGCACGTCGGCAGTCGGCTCCCTCGTTGACCGAATCA
CCGACCTCTCTCCCCAGCAATTCACCATGGCCAAGCCTTTGTCTCAAGAAGAATCCACCCTCATTGAAAG
AGCAACGGCTACAATCAACAGCATCCCCATCTCTGAAGACTACAGCGTCGCCAGCGCAGCTCTCTCTAGC
GACGGCCGCATCTTCACTGGTGTCAATGTATATCATTTTACTGGGGGACCTTGTGCAGAACTCGTGGTGC
TGGGCACTGCTGCTGCTGCGGCAGCTGGCAACCTGACTTGTATCGTCGCGATCGGAAATGAGAACAGGGG
CATCTTGAGCCCCTGCGGACGGTGCCGACAGGTGCTTCTCGATCTGCATCCTGGGATCAAAGCCATAGTG
AAGGACAGTGATGGACAGCCGACGGCAGTTGGGATTCGTGAATTGCTGCCCTCTGGTTATGTGTGGGAGG
GCGAAGGTAGAGGTTCTCTCCTCACTTGTGGTGATGTTGAAGAAAACCCTGGTCCAATGTCTAGACTGGA
CAAGAGCAAAGTCATAAACGGAGCTCTGGAATTACTCAATGGTGTCGGTATCGAAGGCCTGACGACAAGG
AAACTCGCTCAAAAGCTGGGAGTTGAGCAGCCTACCCTGTACTGGCACGTGAAGAACAAGCGGGCCCTGC
TCGATGCCCTGCCAATCGAGATGCTGGACAGGCATCATACCCACTTCTGCCCCCTGGAAGGCGAGTCATG
GCAAGACTTTCTGCGGAACAACGCCAAGTCATACCGCTGTGCTCTCCTCTCACATCGCGACGGGGCTAAA
GTGCATCTCGGCACCCGCCCAACAGAGAAACAGTACGAAACCCTGGAAAATCAGCTCGCGTTCCTGTGTC
AGCAAGGCTTCTCCCTGGAGAACGCACTGTACGCTCTGTCCGCCGTGGGCCACTTTACACTGGGCTGCGT
ATTGGAGGAACAGGAGCATCAAGTAGCAAAAGAGGAAAGAGAGACACCTACCACCGATTCTATGCCCCCA
CTTCTGAGACAAGCAATTGAGCTGTTCGACCGGCAGGGAGCCGAACCTGCCTTCCTTTTCGGCCTGGAAC
TAATCATATGTGGCCTGGAGAAACAGCTAAAGTGCGAAAGCGGCGGGCCGACCGACGCCCTTGACGATTT
TGACTTAGACATGCTCCCAGCCGATGCCCTTGACGACTTTGACCTTGATATGCTGCCTGCTGACGCTCTT
GACGATTTTGACCTTGACATGCTCCCCGGGTAACTAAGTAAGGATCGATCCAAGATATCGTATTCTTAAC
TATGTTGCTCCTTTTACGCTATGTGGATACGCTGCTTTAATGCCTTTGTATCATGCTATTGCTTCCCGTA
TGGCTTTCATTTTCTCCTCCTTGTATAAATCCTGGTTGCTGTCTCTTTATGAGGAGTTGTGGCCCGTTGT
CAGGCAACGTGGCGTGGTGTGCACTGTGTTTGCTGACGCAACCCCCACTGGTTGGGGCATTGCCACCACC
TGTCAGCTCCTTTCCGGGACTTTCGCTTTCCCCCTCCCTATTGCCACGGCGGAACTCATCGCCGCCTGCC
TTGCCCGCTGCTGGACAGGGGCTCGGCTGTTGGGCACTGACAATTCCGTGGTGTTGTCGGGGAAGCTGAC
GTCCTTTCCATGGCTGCTCGCCTGTGTTGCCACCTGGATTCTGCGCGGGACGTCCTTCTGCTACGTCCCT
TCGGCCCTCAATCCAGCGGACCTTCCTTCCCGCGGCCTGCTGCCGGCTCTGCGGCCTCTTCCGCGTCTTC
GCCTTCGCCCTCAGACGAGTCGGATCTCCCTTTGGGCCGCCTCCCCGCCTGTTTCGCCTCGGCGTCCGGA
CTAGAGGTACCTTTAAGACCAATGACTTACAAGGCAGCTGTAGATCTTAGCCACTTTTTAAAAGAAAAGG
GGGGACTGGAAGGGCTAATTCACTCCCAACGAAGACAAGATCTGCTTTTTGCTTGTACTGGGTCTCTCTG
GTTAGACCAGATCTGAGCCTGGGAGCTCTCTGGCTAACTAGGGAACCCACTGCTTAAGCCTCAATAAAGC
TTGCCTTGAGTGCTTCAAGTAGTGTGTGCCCGTCTGTTGTGTGACTCTGGTAACTAGAGATCCCTCAGAC
CCTTTTAGTCAGTGTGGAAAATCTCTAGCAGTAGTAGTTCATGTCATCTTATTATTCAGTATTTATAACT
TGCAAAGAAATGAATATCAGAGAGTGAGAGGAACTTGTTTATTGCAGCTTATAATGGTTACAAATAAAGC
AATAGCATCACAAATTTCACAAATAAAGCATTTTTTTCACTGCATTCTAGTTGTGGTTTGTCCAAACTCA
TCAATGTATCTTATCATGTCTGGCTCTAGCTATCCCGCCCCTAACTCCGCCCATCCCGCCCCTAACTCCG
CCCAGTTCCGCCCATTCTCCGCCCCATGGCTGACTAATTTTTTTTATTTATGCAGAGGCCGAGGCCGCCT
CGGCCTCTGAGCTATTCCAGAAGTAGTGAGGAGGCTTTTTTGGAGGCCTTTCAAATATGTATCCGCTCAT
GAGACAATAACCCTGATAAATGCTTCAATAATATTGAAAAAGGAAGAGTATGAGTATTCAACATTTCCGT
GTCGCCCTTATTCCCTTTTTTGCGGCATTTTGCCTTCCTGTTTTTGCTCACCCAGAAACGCTGGTGAAAG
TAAAAGATGCTGAAGATCAGTTGGGTGCACGAGTGGGTTACATCGAACTGGATCTCAACAGCGGTAAGAT
CCTTGAGAGTTTTCGCCCCGAAGAACGTTTTCCAATGATGAGCACTTTTAAAGTTCTGCTATGTGGCGCG
GTATTATCCCGTATTGACGCCGGGCAAGAGCAACTCGGTCGCCGCATACACTATTCTCAGAATGACTTGG
TTGAGTACTCACCAGTCACAGAAAAGCATCTTACGGATGGCATGACAGTAAGAGAATTATGCAGTGCTGC
CATAACCATGAGTGATAACACTGCGGCCAACTTACTTCTGACAACGATCGGAGGACCGAAGGAGCTAACC
GCTTTTTTGCACAACATGGGGGATCATGTAACTCGCCTTGATCGTTGGGAACCGGAGCTGAATGAAGCCA
TACCAAACGACGAGCGTGACACCACGATGCCTGTAGCAATGGCAACAACGTTGCGCAAACTATTAACTGG
CGAACTACTTACTCTAGCTTCCCGGCAACAATTAATAGACTGGATGGAGGCGGATAAAGTTGCAGGACCA
CTTCTGCGCTCGGCCCTTCCGGCTGGCTGGTTTATTGCTGATAAATCTGGAGCCGGTGAGCGTGGGTCTC
GCGGTATCATTGCAGCACTGGGGCCAGATGGTAAGCCCTCCCGTATCGTAGTTATCTACACGACGGGGAG
TCAGGCAACTATGGATGAACGAAATAGACAGATCGCTGAGATAGGTGCCTCACTGATTAAGCATTGGTAA
CTGTCAGACCAAGTTTACTCATATATACTTTAGATTGATTTAAAACTTCATTTTTAATTTAAAAGGATCT
AGGTGAAGATCCTTTTTGATAATCTCATGACCAAAATCCCTTAACGTGAGTTTTCGTTCCACTGAGCGTC
AGACCCCGTAGAAAAGATCAAAGGATCTTCTTGAGATCCTTTTTTTCTGCGCGTAATCTGCTGCTTGCAA
ACAAAAAAACCACCGCTACCAGCGGTGGTTTGTTTGCCGGATCAAGAGCTACCAACTCTTTTTCCGAAGG
TAACTGGCTTCAGCAGAGCGCAGATACCAAATACTGTTCTTCTAGTGTAGCCGTAGTTAGGCCACCACTT
CAAGAACTCTGTAGCACCGCCTACATACCTCGCTCTGCTAATCCTGTTACCAGTGGCTGCTGCCAGTGGC
GATAAGTCGTGTCTTACCGGGTTGGACTCAAGACGATAGTTACCGGATAAGGCGCAGCGGTCGGGCTGAA
CGGGGGGTTCGTGCACACAGCCCAGCTTGGAGCGAACGACCTACACCGAACTGAGATACCTACAGCGTGA
GCTATGAGAAAGCGCCACGCTTCCCGAAGGGAGAAAGGCGGACAGGTATCCGGTAAGCGGCAGGGTCGGA
ACAGGAGAGCGCACGAGGGAGCTTCCAGGGGGAAACGCCTGGTATCTTTATAGTCCTGTCGGGTTTCGCC
ACCTCTGACTTGAGCGTCGATTTTTGTGATGCTCGTCAGGGGGGCGGAGCCTATGGAAAAACGCCAGCAA
CGCGGCCTTTTTACGGTTCCTGGCCTTTTGCTGGCCTTTTGCTCACATGTTCTTTCCTGCGTTATCCCCT
GATTCTGTGGATAACCGTATTACCGCCTTTGAGTGAGCTGATACCGCTCGCCGCAGCCGAACGACCGAGC
GCAGCGAGTCAGTGAGCGAGGAAGCGGAAGAGCGCCCAATACGCAAACCGCCTCTCCCCGCGCGTTGGCC
GATTCATTAATGCAGCTGGCACGACAGGTTTCCCGACTGGAAAGCGGGCAGTGAGCGCAACGCAATTAAT
GTGAGTTAGCTCACTCATTAGGCACCCCAGGCTTTACACTTTATGCTTCCGGCTCGTATGTTGTGTGGAA
TTGTGAGCGGATAACAATTTCACACAGGAAACAGCTATGACCATGATTACGCCAAGCGCGCAATTAACCC
TCACTAAAGGGAACAAAAGCTGGAGCTGCAAGCTTAATGTAGTCTTATGCAATACTCTTGTAGTCTTGCA
ACATGGTAACGATGAGTTAGCAACATGCCTTACAAGGAGAGAAAAAGCACCGTGCATGCCGATTGGTGGA
AGTAAGGTGGTACGATCGTGCCTTATTAGGAAGGCAACAGACGGGTCTGACATGGATTGGACGAACCACT
GAATTGCCGCATTGCAGAGATATTGTATTTAAGTGCCTAGCTCGATACATAAACGGGTCTCTCTGGTTAG
ACCAGATCTGAGCCTGGGAGCTCTCTGGCTAACTAGGGAACCCACTGCTTAAGCCTCAATAAAGCTTGCC
TTGAGTGCTTCAAGTAGTGTGTGCCCGTCTGTTGTGTGACTCTGGTAACTAGAGATCCCTCAGACCCTTT
TAGTCAGTGTGGAAAATCTCTAGCAGTGGCGCCCGAACAGGGACTTGAAAGCGAAAGGGAAACCAGAGGA
GCTCTCTCGACGCAGGACTCGGCTTGCTGAAGCGCGCACGGCAAGAGGCGAGGGGCGGCGACTGGTGAGT
ACGCCAAAAATTTTGACTAGCGGAGGCTAGAAGGAGAGAGATGGGTGCGAGAGCGTCAGTATTAAGCGGG
GGAGAATTAGATCGCGATGGGAAAAAATTCGGTTAAGGCCAGGGGGAAAGAAAAAATATAAATTAAAACA
TATAGTATGGGCAAGCAGGGAGCTAGAACGATTCGCAGTTAATCCTGGCCTGTTAGAAACATCAGAAGGC
TGTAGACAAATACTGGGACAGCTACAACCATCCCTTCAGACAGGATCAGAAGAACTTAGATCATTATATA
ATACAGTAGCAACCCTCTATTGTGTGCATCAAAGGATAGAGATAAAAGACACCAAGGAAGCTTTAGACAA
GATAGAGGAAGAGCAAAACAAAAGTAAGACCACCGCACAGCAAGCGGCCGCTGATCTTCAGACCTGGAGG
AGGAGATATGAGGGACAATTGGAGAAGTGAATTATATAAATATAAAGTAGTAAAAATTGAACCATTAGGA
GTAGCACCCACCAAGGCAAAGAGAAGAGTGGTGCAGAGAGAAAAAAGAGCAGTGGGAATAGGAGCTTTGT
TCCTTGGGTTCTTGGGAGCAGCAGGAAGCACTATGGGCGCAGCGTCAATGACGCTGACGGTACAGGCCAG
ACAATTATTGTCTGGTATAGTGCAGCAGCAGAACAATTTGCTGAGGGCTATTGAGGCGCAACAGCATCTG
TTGCAACTCACAGTCTGGGGCATCAAGCAGCTCCAGGCAAGAATCCTGGCTGTGGAAAGATACCTAAAGG
ATCAACAGCTCCTGGGGATTTGGGGTTGCTCTGGAAAACTCATTTGCACCACTGCTGTGCCTTGGAATGC
TAGTTGGAGTAATAAATCTCTGGAACAGATTTGGAATCACACGACCTGGATGGAGTGGGACAGAGAAATT
AACAATTACACAAGCTTAATACACTCCTTAATTGAAGAATCGCAAAACCAGCAAGAAAAGAATGAACAAG
AATTATTGGAATTAGATAAATGGGCAAGTTTGTGGAATTGGTTTAACATAACAAATTGGCTGTGGTATAT
AAAATTATTCATAATGATAGTAGGAGGCTTGGTAGGTTTAAGAATAGTTTTTGCTGTACTTTCTATAGTG
AATAGAGTTAGGCAGGGATATTCACCATTATCGTTTCAGACCCACCTCCCAACCCCGAGGGGAC
Features (pLannotate 1.2.2; 27 found; start..end, strand, type, name):
     41..158     +  misc_feature   cPPT/CTS: central polypurine tract and central termination sequence of HIV-1
    212..526     +  promoter       tight TRE promoter: Tet-responsive promoter PTight, consisting of seven tet operator sequences followed by the minimal CMV promoter
    669..4769    +  CDS            Cas9: Cas9 (Csn1) endonuclease from the Streptococcus pyogenes Type II CRISPR/Cas system generates RNA-guided double strand breaks in DNA
   4770..4817    +  CDS            nucleoplasmin NLS: bipartite nuclear localization signal from nucleoplasmin
   4827..5337    +  promoter       hPGK promoter: human phosphoglycerate kinase 1 promoter
   5347..5742    +  CDS            BSD: blasticidin S deaminase; Aspergillus terreus BSD; confers resistance to blasticidin
   5797..6494    +  CDS            rtTA3 (fragment): reverse tetracycline transactivator 3 activates expression from Tet-responsive promoters in the presence of doxycycline
   6424..6534    +  CDS            VP48: 3 tandem repeats of the minimal activation domain of herpes simplex virus VP16 (Cheng et al., 2013)
   6570..7118    +  misc_feature   WPRE (fragment): woodchuck hepatitis virus posttranscriptional regulatory element
   7144..7215    +  CDS            nef (fragment): NEF_HV1Z2 - Experimental evidence at protein level: Swiss-Prot protein existence level 1. Extracellular Nef protein targets CD4(+) T-lymphocytes for apoptosis by interacting with CXCR4 surface receptors. From Human immunodeficiency virus type 1 group M subtype D (isolate Z2/CDC-Z34) (HIV-1).
   7217..7450    +  LTR            3' LTR (ΔU3): self-inactivating 3' long terminal repeat (LTR) from HIV-1
   7522..7643    +  polyA_signal   SV40 poly(A) signal: SV40 polyadenylation signal
   7683..7818    +  rep_origin     SV40 ori: SV40 origin of replication
   7826..7889    +  promoter       AmpR promoter: bla
   7890..8750    +  CDS            AmpR: β-lactamase; bla; confers resistance to ampicillin, carbenicillin, and related antibiotics
   8921..9509    +  rep_origin     ori: high-copy-number ColE1/pMB1/pBR322/pUC origin of replication
   9692..9784    +  CDS            lacI (fragment): lac repressor; lacI; The lac repressor binds to the lac operator to inhibit transcription in E. coli. This inhibition can be relieved by adding lactose or isopropyl-β-D-thiogalactopyranoside (IPTG).
   9797..9818    +  protein_bind   CAP binding site: CAP binding activates transcription in the presence of cAMP. E. coli catabolite activator protein
   9833..9863    +  promoter       lac promoter: promoter for the E. coli lac operon
   9867..9889    +  protein_bind   lac operator (fragment): The lac repressor binds to the lac operator to inhibit transcription in E. coli. This inhibition can be relieved by adding lactose or isopropyl-β-D-thiogalactopyranoside (IPTG). lac repressor encoded by lacI
   9932..9950    +  promoter       T3 promoter: promoter for bacteriophage T3 RNA polymerase
   9978..10204   +  promoter       RSV promoter: Rous sarcoma virus enhancer/promoter
  10205..10385   +  LTR            5' LTR (truncated): truncated 5' long terminal repeat (LTR) from HIV-1
  10432..10557   +  misc_feature   HIV-1 Ψ: packaging signal of human immunodeficiency virus type 1
  10541..10904   +  CDS            HIV-1 gag (fragment): gag protein from human immunodeficiency virus 1; gag
  11050..11283   +  misc_feature   RRE: The Rev response element (RRE) of HIV-1 allows for Rev-dependent mRNA export from the nucleus to the cytoplasm.
  11660..11684   +  CDS            Rev (fragment): human immunodeficiency virus 1 (HIV-1) Rev protein; rev; enhances nuclear export of unspliced and incompletely spliced viral mRNAs
