[The description below was written by a language model from this plasmid's Addgene catalogue record and pLannotate feature annotations shown in this document.]
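Description:
pGMC00025, also known as pCW-dCas9-Blast, is an all-in-one, doxycycline-inducible lentiviral vector for expressing catalytically dead Cas9 in mammalian cells. It derives from pCW-Cas9-Blast, with the Streptococcus pyogenes Cas9 coding sequence altered by the D10A and H840A substitutions, which inactivate the two nuclease domains so that the protein binds guide-RNA-specified DNA targets without cutting them. The automated annotation labels this open reading frame simply as Cas9, since it does not distinguish the point mutations. In bacteria the roughly 11.7 kb plasmid is maintained through a high-copy ColE1/pUC-type origin and the ampicillin resistance gene.

The viral portion has a third-generation, self-inactivating layout: an RSV promoter fused to a truncated HIV-1 5' LTR drives the genomic RNA, followed by the Ψ packaging signal, a gag fragment, the Rev response element and the cPPT/CTS, and ending in a ΔU3 3' LTR with a downstream SV40 poly(A) signal. Between these elements lie two expression units. A tight TRE promoter (seven tet operators upstream of a minimal CMV promoter) controls dCas9 carrying a C-terminal nucleoplasmin nuclear localization signal. A constitutive human PGK promoter then drives blasticidin S deaminase followed by a reverse tetracycline transactivator (annotated as an rtTA3 fragment with VP16-derived activation repeats). The element linking these two coding sequences is not annotated. A WPRE enhances transcript expression. Transduced cells can thus be selected with blasticidin, and because they constitutively produce rtTA, adding doxycycline switches on dCas9. No guide RNA cassette and no effector domain fused to dCas9 appear in the annotation, so guides would have to be supplied separately for inducible DNA-binding or interference-type applications.
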