Addgene plasmid #195316: pGMC00025 (aka pCW-dCas9-Blast)
Purpose: Dox inducible lentiviral dead Cas9
Depositing lab: Raj Chari. Depositing organization: Frederick National Laboratory.
Backbone
  Vector backbone: pCW-Cas9-Blast
  Modifications to backbone: Modified Cas9 to dead Cas9
  Vector type: Mammalian Expression, Bacterial Expression, Lentiviral, CRISPR
  Selectable markers: Blasticidin
Growth in bacteria
  Bacterial resistance: Ampicillin, 100 μg/mL
  Growth temperature: 37°C
  Growth strain: NEB Stable
  Copy number: High Copy
Gene/Insert
  Gene/Insert name: dead Cas9
  Species: Synthetic
  Mutation: D10A; H840A
Terms and licenses: Academic/Nonprofit Terms; Industry Terms: Not Available to Industry
How to cite: pGMC00025 (aka pCW-dCas9-Blast) was a gift from Raj Chari (Addgene plasmid # 195316 ; http://n2t.net/addgene:195316 ; RRID:Addgene_195316)
